>Addgene plasmid #58738 | pKvenus-Scribble | addgene full sequence | sequence record 197802 | Addgene NGS Result
CCAATACGCAAACCGCCTCTCCCCGCGCGTTGGCCGATTCATTAATGCAGCTGGCACGACAGGTTTCCCG
ACTGGAAAGCGGGCAGTGAGCGCAACGCAATTAATGTGAGTTAGCTCACTCATTAGGCACCCCAGGCTTT
ACACTTTATGCTTCCGGCTCGTATGTTGTGTGGAATTGTGAGCGGATAACAATTTCACACAGGAAACAGC
TATGACATGATTACGAATTAATTCGAGCTCGCCCGACATTGATTATTGACTAGTTATTAATAGTAATCAA
TTACGGGGTCATTAGTTCATAGCCCATATATGGAGTTCCGCGTTACATAACTTACGGTAAATGGCCCGCC
TGGCTGACCGCCCAACGACCCCCGCCCATTGACGTCAATAATGACGTATGTTCCCATAGTAACGCCAATA
GGGACTTTCCATTGACGTCAATGGGTGGAGTATTTACGGTAAACTGCCCACTTGGCAGTACATCAAGTGT
ATCATATGCCAAGTACGCCCCCTATTGACGTCAATGACGGTAAATGGCCCGCCTGGCATTATGCCCAGTA
CATGACCTTATGGGACTTTCCTACTTGGCAGTACATCTACGTATTAGTCATCGCTATTACCATGGTGATG
CGGTTTTGGCAGTACATCAATGGGCGTGGATAGCGGTTTGACTCACGGGGATTTCCAAGTCTCCACCCCA
TTGACGTCAATGGGAGTTTGTTTTGGCACCAAAATCAACGGGACTTTCCAAAATGTCGTAACAACTCCGC
CCCATTGACGCAAATGGGCGGTAGGCGTGTACGGTGGGAGGTCTATATAAGCAGAGCTCGTTTAGTGAAC
CGTCAGATCGCCTGGAGACGCCATCCACGCTGTTTTGACCTCCATAGAAGACACCGGGACCGATCCAGCC
TCCGCGGCCGGGAACGGTGCATTGGAACGCGGATTCCCCGTGCCAAGAGTGACGTAAGTACCGCCTATAG
AGTCTATAGGCCCACCCCCTTGGCTTCGTTAGAACGCGGCTACAATTAATACATAACCTTATGTATCATA
CACATACGATTTAGGTGACACTATAGAATAACATCCACTTTGCCTTTCTCTCCACAGGTGTCCACTCCCA
GGTCCAACTGCACCTCGGTTCTAAGCTTCTGCAGGTCGACTCTAGAATGGTGAGCAAGGGCGAGGAGCTG
TTCACCGGGGTGGTGCCCATCCTGGTCGAGCTGGACGGCGACGTAAACGGCCACAAGTTCAGCGTGTCCG
GCGAGGGCGAGGGCGATGCCACCTACGGCAAGCTGACCCTGAAGCTGATCTGCACCACCGGCAAGCTGCC
CGTGCCCTGGCCCACCCTCGTGACCACCCTGGGCTACGGCCTGCAGTGCTTCGCCCGCTACCCCGACCAC
ATGAAGCAGCACGACTTCTTCAAGTCCGCCATGCCCGAAGGCTACGTCCAGGAGCGCACCATCTTCTTCA
AGGACGACGGCAACTACAAGACCCGCGCCGAGGTGAAGTTCGAGGGCGACACCCTGGTGAACCGCATCGA
GCTGAAGGGCATCGACTTCAAGGAGGACGGCAACATCCTGGGGCACAAGCTGGAGTACAACTACAACAGC
CACAACGTCTATATCACCGCCGACAAGCAGAAGAACGGCATCAAGGCCAACTTCAAGATCCGCCACAACA
TCGAGGACGGCGGCGTGCAGCTCGCCGACCACTACCAGCAGAACACCCCCATCGGCGACGGCCCCGTGCT
GCTGCCCGACAACCACTACCTGAGCTACCAGTCCGCCCTGAGCAAAGACCCCAACGAGAAGCGCGATCAC
ATGGTCCTGCTGGAGTTCGTGACCGCCGCCGGGATCACTCTCGGCATGGACGAGCTGTACAAGTTTGGAT
CCATGCTCAAGTGCATCCCGCTGTGGCGCTGCAACCGGCACGTGGAGTCGGTGGACAAGCGGCACTGTTC
GCTGCAGGCCGTGCCGGAGGAGATCTACCGCTACAGCCGCAGCCTGGAGGAGCTGCTGCTCGACGCCAAC
CAGCTGCGCGAGCTGCCCAAGCCTTTTTTCCGGCTGCTGAACTTGCGCAAGCTGGGCCTGAGCGACAACG
AGATCCAGCGGTTGCCTCCCGAGGTGGCCAACTTCATGCAGCTGGTGGAGCTGGACGTGTCCCGGAACGA
TATCCCTGAGATCCCGGAGAGCATCAAGTTCTGCAAGGCTCTGGAGATCGCGGACTTCAGCGGGAACCCC
CTCTCCAGGCTCCCTGATGGCTTCACTCAGCTGCGCAGCCTGGCTCACCTGGCCCTGAATGATGTGTCTC
TGCAGGCACTGCCCGGGGACGTGGGCAACCTCGCCAACCTGGTGACCCTGGAGCTCCGGGAGAACCTGCT
CAAGTCCCTGCCAGCGTCCCTGTCATTTCTGGTCAAGCTGGAACAGCTGGATCTGGGAGGCAACGATCTG
GAAGTGCTGCCAGACACTCTGGGGACTCTGCCCAATCTTCGGGAGCTGTGGCTTGACCGGAACCAGCTGT
CAGCACTGCCCCCGGAGCTCGGGAACCTGCGGCGCCTGGTGTGCCTGGACGTGTCGGAAAACCGGCTGGA
GGAGCTGCCTGCTGAGCTCGGCGGGCTGGTGCTGCTCACTGACCTGCTGCTGTCCCAGAACCTGCTGCGG
AGGCTGCCCGACGGCATCGGTCAGCTGAAGCAGCTATCCATCCTAAAGGTAGACCAGAATCGGCTGTGCG
AGGTGACTGAGGCCATCGGGGACTGTGAGAACCTCTCTGAGCTGATCCTCACGGAGAACCTGCTGATGGC
CCTGCCCCGCTCCCTGGGAAAGCTGACTAAGCTGACCAACCTCAACGTGGACCGGAACCACCTCGAGGCG
CTGCCGCCCGAGATCGGGGGCTGTGTGGCACTCAGCGTCCTCTCCTTGAGGGACAACCGCCTGGCCGTCC
TGCCACCAGAGCTGGCCCACACGACAGAGCTGCACGTGCTGGACGTGGCGGGGAACCGCCTGCAGAGTCT
GCCGTTCGCGCTCACCCACCTCAATCTCAAGGCCCTGTGGCTGGCAGAGAACCAGGCGCAGCCCATGCTC
CGGTTCCAGACGGAGGATGATGCCCGGACCGGCGAGAAGGTGCTCACCTGCTACTTGCTGCCCCAGCAGC
CCCCACTCAGCCTCGAGGATGCTGGGCAGCAGGGGAGCCTCTCGGAGACCTGGAGCGATGCCCCGCCGAG
CCGCGTCAGCGTCATCCAGTTCCTGGAGGCCCCCATAGGTGATGAGGACGCTGAGGAAGCTGCAGCTGAG
AAGCGGGGCCTACAGCGCCGGGCCACACCTCACCCCAGCGAGCTCAAGGTGATGAAGAGGAGCATCGAGG
GGCGGCGGAGCGAGGCCTGCCCTTGCCAGCCAGACTCTGGGTCGCCCTTGCCTGCAGAGGAGGAGAAGCG
GCTGAGTGTCGAGTCTGGCCTGAGTGAAGACTCTCGCCCATCTGCCAGCACAGTCTCTGAGGCTGAGCCC
GAGGGCCCGTCGGCTGAGGCACAGGGTGGGAGCCAGCAGGAAGCCACGACTGCTGGCGGGGAGGAAGACG
CCGAAGAGGACTACCAGGAGCCCACGGTGCATTTCGCAGAGGACGCACTGCTGCCCGGGGATGACAGGGA
GATCGAGGAGGGGCAGCCTGAGGCCCCCTGGACCCTGCCAGGCGGGAGGCAGCGGCTCATCCGCAAGGAC
ACACCTCACTACAAAAAGCACTTCAAGATCTCCAAGCTGCCCCAGCCCGAGGCCGTTGTGGCTCTGCTGC
AGGGCATGCAGCCTGATGGGGAGGGCCCTGTGGCTCCCGGGGGCTGGCACAATGGCCCCCACGCACCCTG
GGCTCCTCGGGCCCAGAAGGAGGAGGAGGAGGAGGAAGAGGGTAGTCCTCAGGAGGAGGAAGAGGAGGAG
GAGGAAAACAGGGCTGAAGAGGAAGAGGCCAGCACTGAGGAGGAGGACAAGGAGGGGGCCGTGGTTTCTG
CGCCCTCTGTCAAGGGAGTGTCGTTTGACCAGGCCAATAACCTGCTGATAGAGCCTGCTCGCATTGAGGA
GGAAGAGCTGACCCTCACCATCCTGCGGCAGACTGGGGGCCTGGGCATCAGCATTGCGGGCGGCAAGGGC
TCCACACCCTATAAGGGGGACGACGAGGGCATATTCATCTCTCGGGTGTCCGAGGAAGGCCCTGCGGCCC
GGGCTGGAGTCCGTGTGGGTGACAAGCTCCTGGAGGTGAATGGTGTGGCTCTGCAGGGCGCCGAGCACCA
CGAGGCCGTGGAGGCGCTCCGGGGGGCCGGCACTGCCGTGCAGATGCGAGTGTGGCGGGAGCGCATGGTG
GAGCCTGAGAACGCGGTCACCACCACGCCGCTGCGGCCCGAGGATGATTACAGCCCCCGAGAGCGGCGGG
GAGGGGGGCTGCGCCTGCCCCTGCTCCCGCCTGAGAGCCCCGGGCCCCTCCGTCAGCGCCACGTGGCCTG
CCTGGCACGCAGCGAGAGGGGGCTGGGCTTCAGCATTGCTGGTGGGAAAGGCTCCACACCCTACAGGGCT
GGTGATGCGGGCATCTTCGTCTCCCGCATTGCCGAGGGCGGTGCTGCTCACCGCGCGGGCACACTGCAGG
TTGGCGACCGCGTCCTCTCTATTAATGGAGTGGACGTGACTGAGGCCAGGCATGACCACGCCGTCTCCCT
GCTGACCGCTGCCTCCCCCACCATCGCCCTGCTGTTGGAGCGGGAGGCTGGGGGCCCTCTTCCTCCCAGC
CCTCTGCCACATTCCTCACCCCCCACCGCTGCTGTTGCCACCACCAGCATAACCACTGCCACCCCCGGGG
TGCCTGGGTTGCCGAGCCTGGCCCCCAGCCTGCTGGCTGCCGCGTTGGAAGGGCCATACCCAGTGGAGGA
GATCCGTCTGCCAAGAGCTGGGGGCCCTCTGGGGCTTAGTATTGTCGGAGGCTCCGACCATTCCAGCCAC
CCGTTTGGTGTCCAGGAGCCTGGTGTGTTCATCTCCAAGGTGCTCCCGCGGGGCCTGGCCGCTCGCAGCG
GCCTGCGGGTTGGGGACCGCATCCTGGCAGTGAACGGGCAAGACGTGCGGGATGCCACGCACCAAGAAGC
AGTCAGTGCCCTGCTCCGGCCCTGCCTGGAGCTGTCGCTGCTGGTGCGGAGGGACCCGGCACCCCCGGGC
CTACGGGAACTGTGCATCCAGAAGGCACCTGGGGAGAGGCTGGGCATCAGCATCCGCGGGGGTGCCAGGG
GCCACGCTGGCAACCCCCGCGACCCCACAGACGAGGGCATCTTCATCTCCAAGGTGAGCCCCACGGGGGC
AGCCGGGCGCGACGGTCGGCTGCGTGTGGGTTTGCGGCTGTTGGAGGTGAACCAGCAGAGCCTGCTGGGC
CTGACGCACGGCGAGGCGGTGCAGCTGCTCCGCAGTGTGGGCGACACCCTCACCGTGCTGGTCTGTGACG
GCTTCGAGGCCAGCACCGACGCAGCCCTGGAGGTGTCCCCAGGTGTCATTGCCAACCCCTTTGCGGCAGG
CATCGGCCACCGGAACAGCCTGGAGAGCATCTCTTCCATCGACCGGGAGCTGAGCCCTGAGGGCCCAGGC
AAGGAGAAGGAGCTGCCTGGACAGACCCTGCACTGGGGGCCCGAGGCCACAGAAGCCGCAGGTCGGGGTC
TGCAGCCCCTGAAGCTGGACTACCGCGCCCTGGCCGCCGTGCCCAGCGCTGGCAGCGTGCAGAGGGTACC
GTCTGGAGCAGCTGGAGGGAAGATGGCTGAATCTCCCTGCTCCCCTAGTGGCCAGCAGCCGCCCTCCCCG
CCTTCTCCGGATGAGCTGCCCGCCAATGTGAAGCAGGCCTACAGGGCCTTCGCGGCCGTGCCCACTTCTC
ACCCGCCTGAGGATGCCCCTGCCCAGCCCCCCACGCCTGGGCCTGCAGCCTCCCCGGAGCAGCTGTCCTT
CCGGGAGCGGCAGAAGTACTTTGAGCTGGAGGTGCGCGTGCCCCAGGCCGAGGGCCCCCCTAAGCGCGTG
TCCCTGGTGGGTGCTGACGACCTGCGGAAGATGCAGGAGGAGGAAGCCAGAAAACTACAGCAGAAGAGAG
CGCAGATGCTGCGGGAGGCGGCAGAGGCTGGGGCCGAAGCGAGGCTCGCCCTGGACGGGGAGACGCTGGG
CGAGGAGGAACAGGAGGATGAGCAGCCACCCTGGGCCAGCCCGAGCCCCACCTCAAGGCAGAGCCCGGCG
TCCCCCCCGCCCCTGGGAGGTGGCGCCCCGGTGCGGACGGCCAAAGCTGAACGGCGCCACCAGGAGCGGC
TGCGCGTGCAGAGTCCGGAGCCACCGGCACCCGAGCGTGCCCTGTCCCCTGCCGAGCTCCGGGCCCTGGA
GGCCGAGAAGCGTGCGCTGTGGAGGGCAGCCAGGATGAAGTCATTGGAACAGGACGCTCTCCGAGCACAG
ATGGTCCTCAGCAGGTCCCAGGAAGGCCGGGGCACGCGGGGGCCCCTGGAGCGACTGGCCGAGGCCCCTT
CCCCTGCGCCCACCCCGTCGCCCACCCCTGTGGAAGACCTCGGCCCCCAGACCAGCACCTCCCCGGGACG
CCTGTCACCGGACTTTGCTGAGGAGTTGAGGTCCCTGGAACCATCTCCCAGCCCTGGCCCGCAGGAGGAG
GATGGAGAAGTGGCTCTGGTGCTTCTGGGCAGGCCCTCACCCGGCGCTGTGGGCCCTGAAGATGTGGCAC
TGTGCAGCAGCCGCCGCCCCGTAAGGCCTGGGCGCCGTGGCCTGGGCCCTGTGCCCTCCTAGCGGCCGCG
AATTCAATCGATGGCCGCCATGGCCCAACTTGTTTATTGCAGCTTATAATGGTTACAAATAAAGCAATAG
CATCACAAATTTCACAAATAAAGCATTTTTTTCACTGCATTCTAGTTGTGGTTTGTCCAAACTCATCAAT
GTATCTTATCATGTCTGGATCGGGAATTAATTCGGCGCAGCACCATGGCCTGAAATAACCTCTGAAAGAG
GAACTTGGTTAGGTACCTTCTGAGGCGGAAAGAACCAGCTGTGGAATGTGTGTCAGTTAGGGTGTGGAAA
GTCCCCAGGCTCCCCAGCAGGCAGAAGTATGCAAAGCATGCATCTCAATTAGTCAGCAACCAGGTGTGGA
AAGTCCCCAGGCTCCCCAGCAGGCAGAAGTATGCAAAGCATGCATCTCAATTAGTCAGCAACCATAGTCC
CGCCCCTAACTCCGCCCATCCCGCCCCTAACTCCGCCCAGTTCCGCCCATTCTCCGCCCCATGGCTGACT
AATTTTTTTTATTTATGCAGAGGCCGAGGCCGCCTCGGCCTCTGAGCTATTCCAGAAGTAGTGAGGAGGC
TTTTTTGGAGGCCTAGGCTTTTGCAAAAAGCTGTTAACAGCTTGGCACTGGCCGTCGTTTTACAACGTCG
TGACTGGGAAAACCCTGGCGTTACCCAACTTAATCGCCTTGCAGCACATCCCCCTTTCGCCAGCTGGCGT
AATAGCGAAGAGGCCCGCACCGATCGCCCTTCCCAACAGTTGCGCAGCCTGAATGGCGAATGGCGCCTGA
TGCGGTATTTTCTCCTTACGCATCTGTGCGGTATTTCACACCGCATA
[142 nt withheld, positions 7608-7749]
C
[141 nt withheld, positions 7751-7891]
CCTTTGACGTTGGAGTCCACGTTCTTT
[37 nt withheld, positions 7919-7955]
ACCCTATCTCGGGCTATTCTTTTGATTTATAAGGGATTTTGCCGATTTCGGCCTATTGGTTAAAAAATGA
GCTGATTTAACAAAAATTTAACGCGAATTTTAACAAAATATTAACGTTTACAATTTTATGGTGCACTCTC
AGTACAATCTGCTCTGATGCCGCATAGTTAAGCCAGCCCCGACACCCGCCAACACCCGCTGACGCGCCCT
GACGGGCTTGTCTGCTCCCGGCATCCGCTTACAGACAAGCTGTGACCGTCTCCGGGAGCTGCATGTGTCA
GAGGTTTTCACCGTCATCACCGAAACGCGCGAGACGAAAGGGCCTCGTGATACGCCTATTTTTATAGGTT
AATGTCATGATAATAATGGTTTCTTAGACGTCAGGTGGCACTTTTCGGGGAAATGTGCGCGGAACCCCTA
TTTGTTTATTTTTCTAAATACATTCAAATATGTATCCGCTCATGAGACAATAACCCTGATAAATGCTTCA
ATAATATTGAAAAAGGAAGAGTATGAGTATTCAACATTTCCGTGTCGCCCTTATTCCCTTTTTTGCGGCA
TTTTGCCTTCCTGTTTTTGCTCACCCAGAAACGCTGGTGAAAGTAAAAGATGCTGAAGATCAGTTGGGTG
CACGAGTGGGTTACATCGAACTGGATCTCAACAGCGGTAAGATCCTTGAGAGTTTTCGCCCCGAAGAACG
TTTTCCAATGATGAGCACTTTTAAAGTTCTGCTATGTGGCGCGGTATTATCCCGTATTGACGCCGGGCAA
GAGCAACTCGGTCGCCGCATACACTATTCTCAGAATGACTTGGTTGAGTACTCACCAGTCACAGAAAAGC
ATCTTACGGATGGCATGACAGTAAGAGAATTATGCAGTGCTGCCATAACCATGAGTGATAACACTGCGGC
CAACTTACTTCTGACAACGATCGGAGGACCGAAGGAGCTAACCGCTTTTTTGCACAACATGGGGGATCAT
GTAACTCGCCTTGATCGTTGGGAACCGGAGCTGAATGAAGCCATACCAAACGACGAGCGTGACACCACGA
TGCCTGTAGCAATGGCAACAACGTTGCGCAAACTATTAACTGGCGAACTACTTACTCTAGCTTCCCGGCA
ACAATTAATAGACTGGATGGAGGCGGATAAAGTTGCAGGACCACTTCTGCGCTCGGCCCTTCCGGCTGGC
TGGTTTATTGCTGATAAATCTGGAGCCGGTGAGCGTGGGTCTCGCGGTATCATTGCAGCACTGGGGCCAG
ATGGTAAGCCCTCCCGTATCGTAGTTATCTACACGACGGGGAGTCAGGCAACTATGGATGAACGAAATAG
ACAGATCGCTGAGATAGGTGCCTCACTGATTAAGCATTGGTAACTGTCAGACCAAGTTTACTCATATATA
CTTTAGATTGATTTAAAACTTCATTTTTAATTTAAAAGGATCTAGGTGAAGATCCTTTTTGATAATCTCA
TGACCAAAATCCCTTAACGTGAGTTTTCGTTCCACTGAGCGTCAGACCCCGTAGAAAAGATCAAAGGATC
TTCTTGAGATCCTTTTTTTCTGCGCGTAATCTGCTGCTTGCAAACAAAAAAACCACCGCTACCAGCGGTG
GTTTGTTTGCCGGATCAAGAGCTACCAACTCTTTTTCCGAAGGTAACTGGCTTCAGCAGAGCGCAGATAC
CAAATACTGTTCTTCTAGTGTAGCCGTAGTTAGGCCACCACTTCAAGAACTCTGTAGCACCGCCTACATA
CCTCGCTCTGCTAATCCTGTTACCAGTGGCTGCTGCCAGTGGCGATAAGTCGTGTCTTACCGGGTTGGAC
TCAAGACGATAGTTACCGGATAAGGCGCAGCGGTCGGGCTGAACGGGGGGTTCGTGCACACAGCCCAGCT
TGGAGCGAACGACCTACACCGAACTGAGATACCTACAGCGTGAGCTATGAGAAAGCGCCACGCTTCCCGA
AGGGAGAAAGGCGGACAGGTATCCGGTAAGCGGCAGGGTCGGAACAGGAGAGCGCACGAGGGAGCTTCCA
GGGGGAAACGCCTGGTATCTTTATAGTCCTGTCGGGTTTCGCCACCTCTGACTTGAGCGTCGATTTTTGT
GATGCTCGTCAGGGGGGCGGAGCCTATGGAAAAACGCCAGCAACGCGGCCTTTTTACGGTTCCTGGCCTT
TTGCTGGCCTTTTGCTCACATGTTCTTTCCTGCGTTATCCCCTGATTCTGTGGATAACCGTATTACCGCC
TTTGAGTGAGCTGATACCGCTCGCCGCAGCCGAACGACCGAGCGCAGCGAGTCAGTGAGCGAGGAAGCGG
AAGAGCGC
Features (pLannotate 1.2.2; 22 found; start..end, strand, type, name):
    102..123     +  protein_bind   CAP binding site: CAP binding activates transcription in the presence of cAMP. E. coli catabolite activator protein
    138..168     +  promoter       lac promoter: promoter for the E. coli lac operon
    176..192     +  protein_bind   lac operator: The lac repressor binds to the lac operator to inhibit transcription in E. coli. This inhibition can be relieved by adding lactose or isopropyl-β-D-thiogalactopyranoside (IPTG). lac repressor encoded by lacI
    245..624     +  enhancer       CMV enhancer: human cytomegalovirus immediate early enhancer
    625..828     +  promoter       CMV promoter: human cytomegalovirus (CMV) immediate early promoter
    964..1007    +  intron         CMV intron (fragment): modified intron A from human cytomegalovirus
   1059..1077    +  promoter       SP6 promoter: promoter for bacteriophage SP6 RNA polymerase
   1081..1118    +  CDS            IgH signal sequence (fragment): signal sequence from the mouse immunoglobulin heavy chain variable region
   1149..1166    -  misc_feature   MCS (fragment): pUC18/19 multiple cloning site
   1167..1883    +  CDS            Venus: Venus is a basic (constitutively fluorescent) yellow fluorescent protein published in 2002, derived from Aequorea victoria. It is reported to be a rapidly-maturing weak dimer with moderate acid sensitivity.
   1893..6779    +  CDS            SCRIB: SCRIB_HUMAN - Also known as CRIB1, KIAA0147, LAP4, SCRB1, VARTUL. Experimental evidence at protein level: Swiss-Prot protein existence level 1. Scaffold protein involved in different aspects of polarized cell differentiation regulating epithelial and neuronal morphogenesis and T-cell polarization (PubMed:15182672, PubMed:16344308, PubMed:19041750, PubMed:18716323, PubMed:18641685, PubMed:16965391, PubMed:27380321). Via its interaction with CRTAM, required for the late phase polarization of a subset of CD4+ T-cells, which in turn regulates TCR-mediated proliferation and IFNG and IL22 production
   6817..6951    +  polyA_signal   SV40 poly(A) signal: SV40 polyadenylation signal
   7020..7377    +  promoter       SV40 promoter: SV40 enhancer and early promoter
   7396..7550    +  CDS            lacZα (fragment): LacZα fragment of β-galactosidase; lacZ fragment
   7556..7607    -  misc_feature   bom (fragment): basis of mobility region from pBR322
   7626..8006    +  rep_origin     M13 ori (sequence partly withheld): M13 bacteriophage origin of replication; arrow indicates direction of (+) strand synthesis
   8082..8131    -  misc_feature   bom (fragment): basis of mobility region from pBR322
   8233..8268    -  CDS            rop (fragment): Rop protein, which maintains plasmids at low copy number; rop
   8363..8467    +  promoter       AmpR promoter: bla
   8468..9328    +  CDS            AmpR: β-lactamase; bla; confers resistance to ampicillin, carbenicillin, and related antibiotics
   9499..10087   +  rep_origin     ori: high-copy-number ColE1/pMB1/pBR322/pUC origin of replication
  10270..89      +  CDS            lacI (fragment) (across the origin): lac repressor; lacI; The lac repressor binds to the lac operator to inhibit transcription in E. coli. This inhibition can be relieved by adding lactose or isopropyl-β-D-thiogalactopyranoside (IPTG).
