[The description below was written by a language model from this plasmid's Addgene catalogue record and pLannotate feature annotations shown in this document.]
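Description:
pKvenus-Scribble is a mammalian expression plasmid that produces full-length human Scribble (SCRIB) fused at its N terminus to the yellow fluorescent protein Venus. Transcription is driven by the human cytomegalovirus immediate-early enhancer and promoter, followed by a short CMV intron A fragment and an SP6 promoter upstream of the coding region. The Venus open reading frame runs almost directly into the roughly 4.9 kb SCRIB coding sequence, which was cloned between HindIII and EcoRI sites, and the transcript is terminated by an SV40 polyadenylation signal. According to the depositor's notes, the full-length ORF was assembled by extending a partial human SCRIB cDNA with 5' and 3' ends amplified from a human kidney cDNA library.

The plasmid is maintained in E. coli through a high-copy ColE1/pUC-type origin and selected with ampicillin via the bla gene. An M13 origin, an SV40 enhancer/early promoter, lac regulatory elements and assorted fragments of lacZα, lacI, rop and bom are also annotated. No intact mammalian selection marker appears in the feature table.

The catalogue lists pEGFP-C1 as the backbone and a total size of 9,624 bp, whereas the sequenced record is 10,273 nt and shows ampicillin resistance and other elements not typical of that kanamycin-resistant vector, so the backbone field probably does not describe the actual vector. SCRIB is a scaffold protein involved in epithelial, neuronal and T-cell polarity. The construct suits transient expression for visualising Scribble localisation in live or fixed cells, or for interaction studies using the fluorescent tag.
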