Addgene plasmid #58738: pKvenus-Scribble
Purpose: Expresses Venus-tagged human Scribble protein
Depositing lab: Ian Macara. Depositing organization: Vanderbilt University. Publication: The function of the p190 Rho GTPase-activating protein is controlled by its N-terminal GTP binding domain. Tatsis N, Lannigan DA, Macara IG. J Biol Chem. 1998 Dec 18. 273(51):34631-8. 10.1074/jbc.273.51.34631 PubMed 9852136.
Backbone
  Vector backbone: pEGFPC1
  Backbone manufacturer: Clontech
  Backbone size w/o insert (bp): 4731
  Total vector size (bp): 9624
  Vector type: Mammalian Expression
Growth in bacteria
  Bacterial resistance: Ampicillin, 100 μg/mL
  Growth temperature: 37°C
  Growth strain: DH5alpha
  Copy number: High Copy
Gene/Insert
  Gene/Insert name: Scribble (alt name: SCRIB)
  Species: H. sapiens (human)
  Insert size (bp): 4893
  GenBank ID: NM_015356
  Entrez Gene: SCRIB (a.k.a. CRIB1, SCRB1, SCRIB1, Vartul, oSCRIB)
  Promoter: CMV
  Tag / fusion protein: Venus (N terminal on insert)
  Cloning method: Restriction Enzyme; 5′ cloning site HindIII (not destroyed); 3′ cloning site EcoR1 (not destroyed)
  Sequencing primers: 5′ CMV forward; 3′ EGFP reverse
Terms and licenses: Academic/Nonprofit Terms; Industry Terms: Not Available to Industry
Depositor comments: A partial cDNA to human SCRIB was provided by Jon Huibregtse (Univ. of Texas, Austin TX). To generate a full length ORF, we amplified the 5' and 3' ends of the complete open reading frame by PCR from a human kidney cDNA library and ligated them into the partial clone.
How to cite: pKvenus-Scribble was a gift from Ian Macara (Addgene plasmid # 58738 ; http://n2t.net/addgene:58738 ; RRID:Addgene_58738)
