>Addgene plasmid #58738 | pKvenus-Scribble | addgene partial sequence | sequence record 95122 | CMV-F 5'-CGCAAATGGGCGGTAGGCGTG-3'
AGCAGAGCTCGTTTAGTGAACCGTCAGATCGCCTGGAGACGCCATCCACGCTGTTTTGACCTCCATAGAA
GACACCGGGACCGATCCAGCCTCCGCGGCCGGGAACGGTGCATTGGAACGCGGATTCCCCGTGCCAAGAG
TGACGTAAGTACCGCCTATAGAGTCTATAGGCCCACCCCCTTGGCTTCGTTAGAACGCGGCTACAATTAA
TACATAACCTTATGTATCATACACATACGATTTAGGTGACACTATAGAATAACATCCACTTTGCCTTTCT
CTCCACAGGTGTCCACTCCCAGGTCCAACTGCACCTCGGTTCTAAGCTTCTGCAGGTCGACTCTAGAATG
GTGAGCAAGGGCGAGGAGCTGTTCACCGGGGTGGTGCCCATCCTGGTCGAGCTGGACGGCGACGTAAACG
GCCACAAGTTCAGCGTGTCCGGCGAGGGCGAGGGCGATGCCACCTACGGCAAGCTGACCCTGAAGCTGAT
CTGCACCACCGGCAAGCTGCCCGTGCCCTGGCCCACCCTCGTGACCACCCTGGGCTACGGCCTGCAGTGC
TTCGCCCGCTACCCCGACCACATGAAGCAGCACGACTTCTTCAAGTCCGCCATGCCCGAAGGCTACGTCC
AGGAGCGCACCATCTTCTTCAAGGACGACGGCAACTACAAGACCCGCGCCGAGGTGAAGTTCGAGGGCGA
CACCCTGGTGAACCGCATCGAGCTGAAGGGCATCGACTTCAAGGAGGACGGCAACATCCTGGGGCACAAG
CTGGAGTACAACTACAACAGCCACAACGTCTATATCACCGCCGACAAGCAGAAGAACGGCATCAAGGCCA
ACTTCAAGATCCGCCACAACATCGAGGACGGCGGCGTGCAGCTCGCCGA
