>Addgene plasmid #58738 | pKvenus-Scribble | addgene partial sequence | sequence record 95125 | hScrib-F 5'-TCAGCTGAAGCAGCTATCCA-3'
GCTGTGCGAGGTGACTGAGGCCATCGGGGACTGTGAGAACCTCTCTGAGCTGATCCTCACGGAGAACCTG
CTGATGGCCCTGCCCCGCTCCCTGGGAAAGCTGACTAAGCTGACCAACCTCAACGTGGACCGGAACCACC
TCGAGGCGCTGCCGCCCGAGATCGGGGGCTGTGTGGCACTCAGCGTCCTCTCCTTGAGGGACAACCGCCT
GGCCGTCCTGCCACCAGAGCTGGCCCACACGACAGAGCTGCACGTGCTGGACGTGGCGGGGAACCGCCTG
CAGAGTCTGCCGTTCGCGCTCACCCACCTCAATCTCAAGGCCCTGTGGCTGGCAGAGAACCAGGCGCAGC
CCATGCTCCGGTTCCAGACGGAGGATGATGCCCGGACCGGCGAGAAGGTGCTCACCTGCTACTTGCTGCC
CCAGCAGCCCCCACTCAGCCTCGAGGATGCTGGGCAGCAGGGGAGCCTCTCGGAGACCTGGAGCGATGCC
CCGCCGAGCCGCGTCAGCGTCATCCAGTTCCTGGAGGCCCCCATAGGTGATGAGGACGCTGAGGAAGCTG
CAGCTGAGAAGCGGGGCCTACAGCGCCGGGCCACACCTCACCCCAGCGAGCTCAAGGTGATGAAGAGGAG
CATCGAGGGGCGGCGGAGCGAGGCCTGCCCTTGCCAGCCAGACTCTGGGTCGCCCTTGCCTGCAGAGGAG
GAGAAGCGGCTGAGTGTCGAGTCTGGCCTGAGTGAAGACTCTCGCCCATCTGCCAGCACAGTCTCTGAGG
CTGAGCCCGAGGGCCCGTCGGCTGAGGCACAGGGTGGGAGCCAGCAGGAAGCCACGACTGCTGGCGGGGA
GGAAGACGCCGAAGAGGACTACCAGGAGCCCACGGTGCATTTCGCAGAGGACGCACTGCTGCCCGGGGAT
GACAGGGAGATCGAGGAGGGGCAGCCTGAGGCCCCCTGGACCCTGCCAGGCGGGAGGCAGCGGCTCATCC
GCAAGGACACACCTCACTACAAAAAGCACTTCAAGATCTCCAAGCTGCCC
