>Addgene plasmid #58738 | pKvenus-Scribble | addgene partial sequence | sequence record 95129 | sREACh-F 5'-gaccccaacgagaagcgcg-3'
TGACCGCCGCCGGGATCACTCTCGGCATGGACGAGCTGTACAAGTTTGGATCCATGCTCAAGTGCATCCC
GCTGTGGCGCTGCAACCGGCACGTGGAGTCGGTGGACAAGCGGCACTGTTCGCTGCAGGCCGTGCCGGAG
GAGATCTACCGCTACAGCCGCAGCCTGGAGGAGCTGCTGCTCGACGCCAACCAGCTGCGCGAGCTGCCCA
AGCCTTTTTTCCGGCTGCTGAACTTGCGCAAGCTGGGCCTGAGCGACAACGAGATCCAGCGGTTGCCTCC
CGAGGTGGCCAACTTCATGCAGCTGGTGGAGCTGGACGTGTCCCGGAACGATATCCCTGAGATCCCGGAG
AGCATCAAGTTCTGCAAGGCTCTGGAGATCGCGGACTTCAGCGGGAACCCCCTCTCCAGGCTCCCTGATG
GCTTCACTCAGCTGCGCAGCCTGGCTCACCTGGCCCTGAATGATGTGTCTCTGCAGGCACTGCCCGGGGA
CGTGGGCAACCTCGCCAACCTGGTGACCCTGGAGCTCCGGGAGAACCTGCTCAAGTCCCTGCCAGCGTCC
CTGTCATTTCTGGTCAAGCTGGAACAGCTGGATCTGGGAGGCAACGATCTGGAAGTGCTGCCAGACACTC
TGGGGACTCTGCCCAATCTTCGGGAGCTGTGGCTTGACCGGAACCAGCTGTCAGCACTGCCCCCGGAGCT
CGGGAACCTGCGGCGCCTGGTGTGCCTGGACGTGTCGGAAAACCGGCTGGAGGAGCTGCCTGCTGAGCTC
GGCGGGCTGGTGCTGCTCACTGACCTGCTGCTGTCCCAGAACCTGCTGCGGAGGCTGCCCGACGGCATCG
GTCAGCTGAAGCAGCTATCCATCCTAAAGGTAGACCAGAATCGGCTGTGCGAGGTGACTGAGGCCATCGG
GGACTGTGAGAACCTCTCTGAGCTGATCCTCACGGAGAACCTGCTGATGGCCCTGCCCCGCTCCCTGGGA
AAGCTGA
